>Addgene plasmid #176022 | SITS-Cavin4a-mCherry | addgene full sequence | sequence record 346552 | Addgene NGS Result
GCCGCTACAGGGCGCGTCCCATTCGCCATTCAGGCTGCGCAACTGTTGGGAAGGGCGATCGGTGCGGGCC
TCTTCGCTATTACGCCAGTCGACTAGGGATAACAGGGTAATGAATTCAACTTTGTATAGAAAAGTTGACA
TTTCCCCGAAAAGTGCCACCTGACGTCTAATACGACTCACTATAGGGACATCTTAAGTTTATTTTATTTT
ATTTTATTTTATTTTATTTTATTTTATTTTATTTTATTTTATTTTATTTAACCATGACAGTAATGTATAA
AGTCTGTAAAGACATTAAACACGTAAGTGAAACCATGGGCACCTCTGGTCACCACCATCACCACCATCAC
CACCAAGTTTGTACAAAAAAGCAGGCTGCCACCATGGAAAAGAGAGGAGATGTCATATTAGGGGTTGAGG
ATGAATCCGGGCAGCCCGTCTCTGCCCTGTCCATTCTGTCTCTGCTGGAGCGTGTGTCAACAATCATCGA
TGGTGTCCAGGCAAGCCAACAGCGTATGGAGGAACGCCAACAGCAGCTCGAGGGCTCGGTCAGCGCTGTC
CAGTCCGAGCTTCTCAAACTGGCTCGTGACCACGGGGCCACAGCGACGACCGTCGACAAACTGCTGCAGA
AGGCCCGGCGTGTGAGCACACACGTTAAAGAAGTACGTTCACGTGTGGAGAAACAGAACGTGCGCGTGAA
GAAAGTGGAAACTACGCAAGATGAGCTGCTCACACGCAACAAGTTCAGGGTTGTGATCTATCAGGGTGAA
AAAGAAGTCCCCTCTGTTGCTGTCACCAAGACTCCCAAGGGAGCAGGGCTTGCTGAGTTGGAGGTGGAGC
CAGATGAGTATGACATCCCTGCTGACCTGTCATCTGATGAAGAGTACATGGTGGTGGAGGATGCGGAGTC
GTCCAGGGGCGCCCGCCTCAAACAGTCCGGGTTAAAAGGCATCGAGAACATCAAGGCTGCGTTCTCCAAA
GAGAACATGAACAAGACCCGCGAGAAGACCCGAGAAAACCTCAGCAAGACCAAGGAGAGCCTGAGTAAGA
CCGGCCAGACGCTTGGAACCAAATTCAACACTTTGGGTGAGAAGATCGTGCCACCCGAGCAGCGAGAGAA
GATAAAGCAGAGCAGCGAGAGGCTGAAGGAAAACATCGCTAAGAAAGCGCCCACCAAGGAATCCTTCAAA
ATCAAGCTGAAGAAGGAGCGCACGGTCGCTGAAGGCCAGGAGGGTGCGGAGGCGGAACCTGCTGTGACTC
CACCCAAAGGCAGGAAGTCCAGCCCAGATGTGACCTACACAGAGGTGGTTACCGAAAACAAAAGGGAGGG
TCCAGTATCAGAGGAGGGAGCAACTCGTATCCATGAGGACGACCCAGCTTTCTTGTACAAAGTGGCTGTG
AGCAAGGGCGAGGAGGACAACATGGCCATCATCAAGGAGTTCATGCGCTTCAAGGTGCACATGGAGGGCT
CCGTGAACGGCCACGAGTTCGAGATCGAGGGCGAGGGCGAGGGCCGCCCCTACGAGGGCACCCAGACCGC
CAAGCTGAAGGTGACCAAGGGCGGCCCCCTGCCCTTCGCCTGGGACATCCTGTCCCCTCAGTTCATGTAC
GGCTCCAAGGCCTACGTGAAGCACCCCGCCGACATCCCCGACTACTTGAAGCTGTCCTTCCCCGAGGGCT
TCAAGTGGGAGCGCGTGATGAACTTCGAGGACGGCGGCGTGGTGACCGTGACCCAGGACTCCTCCCTGCA
GGACGGCGAGTTCATCTACAAGGTGAAGCTGCGCGGCACCAACTTCCCCTCCGACGGCCCCGTAATGCAG
AAGAAGACCATGGGCTGGGAGGCCTCCTCCGAGCGGATGTACCCCGAGGACGGCGCCCTGAAGGGCGAGA
TCAAGCAGAGGCTGAAGCTGAAGGACGGCGGCCACTACGACGCCGAGGTCAAGACCACCTACAAGGCCAA
GAAGCCCGTGCAGCTGCCCGGCGCCTACAACGTCAACATCAAGCTGGACATCACCTCCCACAACGAGGAC
TACACCATCGTGGAACAGTACGAGCGCGCCGAGGGCCGCCACTCCACCGGCGGCATGGACGAGCTGTACA
AGTAACCAACTTTATTATACATAGTTGATAATTCACTGGCCGTCGTTTTACGGTACCATCGATGATGATC
CAGACATGATAAGATACATTGATGAGTTTGGACAAACCACAACTAGAATGCAGTGAAAAAAATGCTTTAT
TTGTGAAATTTGTGATGCTATTGCTTTATTTGTAACCATTATAAGCTGCAATAAACAAGTTAACAACAAC
AATTGCATTCATTTTATGTTTCAGGTTCAGGGGGAGGTGTGGGAGGTTTTTTAAAGCAAGTAAAACCTCT
ACAAATGTGGTATGGCTGATTATGATCTCGAGATTACCCTGTTATCCCTAGCGTGGATCCTAGGACTAGT
ACCCAGCTTTTGTTCCCTTTAGTGAGGGTTAATTGCGCGCTTGGCGTAATCATGGTCATAGCTGTTTCCT
GTGTGAAATTGTTATCCGCTCACAATTCCACACAACATACGAGCCGGGAGCATAAAGTGTAAAGCCTGGG
GTGCCTAATGAGTGAGCTAACTCACATTAATTGCGTTGCGCTCACTGCCCGCTTTCCAGTCGGGAAACCT
GTCGTGCCAGCTGCATTAATGAATCGGCCAACGCGCGGGGAGAGGCGGTTTGCGTATTGGGCGCTCTTCC
GCTTCCTCGCTCACTGACTCGCTGCGCTCGGTCGTTCGGCTGCGGCGAGCGGTATCAGCTCACTCAAAGG
CGGTAATACGGTTATCCACAGAATCAGGGGATAACGCAGGAAAGAACATGTGAGCAAAAGGCCAGCAAAA
GGCCAGGAACCGTAAAAAGGCCGCGTTGCTGGCGTTTTTCCATAGGCTCCGCCCCCCTGACGAGCATCAC
AAAAATCGACGCTCAAGTCAGAGGTGGCGAAACCCGACAGGACTATAAAGATACCAGGCGTTTCCCCCTG
GAAGCTCCCTCGTGCGCTCTCCTGTTCCGACCCTGCCGCTTACCGGATACCTGTCCGCCTTTCTCCCTTC
GGGAAGCGTGGCGCTTTCTCATAGCTCACGCTGTAGGTATCTCAGTTCGGTGTAGGTCGTTCGCTCCAAG
CTGGGCTGTGTGCACGAACCCCCCGTTCAGCCCGACCGCTGCGCCTTATCCGGTAACTATCGTCTTGAGT
CCAACCCGGTAAGACACGACTTATCGCCACTGGCAGCAGCCACTGGTAACAGGATTAGCAGAGCGAGGTA
TGTAGGCGGTGCTACAGAGTTCTTGAAGTGGTGGCCTAACTACGGCTACACTAGAAGAACAGTATTTGGT
ATCTGCGCTCTGCTGAAGCCAGTTACCTTCGGAAAAAGAGTTGGTAGCTCTTGATCCGGCAAACAAACCA
CCGCTGGTAGCGGTGGTTTTTTTGTTTGCAAGCAGCAGATTACGCGCAGAAAAAAAGGATCTCAAGAAGA
TCCTTTGATCTTTTCTACGGGGTCTGACGCTCAGTGGAACGAAAACTCACGTTAAGGGATTTTGGTCATG
AGATTATCAAAAAGGATCTTCACCTAGATCCTTTTAAATTAAAAATGAAGTTTTAAATCAATCTAAAGTA
TATATGAGTAAACTTGGTCTGACAGTTACCAATGCTTAATCAGTGAGGCACCTATCTCAGCGATCTGTCT
ATTTCGTTCATCCATAGTTGCCTGACTCCCCGTCGTGTAGATAACTACGATACGGGAGGGCTTACCATCT
GGCCCCAGTGCTGCAATGATACCGCGAGACCCACGCTCACCGGCTCCAGATTTATCAGCAATAAACCAGC
CAGCCGGAAGGGCCGAGCGCAGAAGTGGTCCTGCAACTTTATCCGCCTCCATCCAGTCTATTAATTGTTG
CCGGGAAGCTAGAGTAAGTAGTTCGCCAGTTAATAGTTTGCGCAACGTTGTTGCCATTGCTACAGGCATC
GTGGTGTCACGCTCGTCGTTTGGTATGGCTTCATTCAGCTCCGGTTCCCAACGATCAAGGCGAGTTACAT
GATCCCCCATGTTGTGCAAAAAAGCGGTTAGCTCCTTCGGTCCTCCGATCGTTGTCAGAAGTAAGTTGGC
CGCAGTGTTATCACTCATGGTTATGGCAGCACTGCATAATTCTCTTACTGTCATGCCATCCGTAAGATGC
TTTTCTGTGACTGGTGAGTACTCAACCAAGTCATTCTGAGAATAGTGTATGCGGCGACCGAGTTGCTCTT
GCCCGGCGTCAATACGGGATAATACCGCGCCACATAGCAGAACTTTAAAAGTGCTCATCATTGGAAAACG
TTCTTCGGGGCGAAAACTCTCAAGGATCTTACCGCTGTTGAGATCCAGTTCGATGTAACCCACTCGTGCA
CCCAACTGATCTTCAGCATCTTTTACTTTCACCAGCGTTTCTGGGTGAGCAAAAACAGGAAGGCAAAATG
CCGCAAAAAAGGGAATAAGGGCGACACGGAAATGTTGAATACTCATACTCTTCCTTTTTCAATATTATTG
AAGCATTTATCAGGGTTATTGTCTCATGAGCGGATACATATTTGAATGTATTTAGAAAAATAAACAAATA
GGGGTTCCGCGCACATTTCCCCGAAAAGTGCCACCTAAATTGTAAGCGTTAATATTTTGTTAAAATTCGC
GTTAAATTTTTGTTAAATCAGCTCATTTTTTAACCAATAGGCCGAAATCGGCAAAATCCCTTATAAATCA
AAAGAATAGACCGAGATAGGGT
[37 nt withheld, positions 4783-4819]
AAAGAACGTGGACTCCAACGTCAAAGG
[49 nt withheld, positions 4847-4895]
T
[91 nt withheld, positions 4897-4987]
G
[107 nt withheld, positions 4989-5095]
Features (pLannotate 1.2.2; 20 found; start..end, strand, type, name):
     22..88      -  CDS            lacZα (fragment): LacZα fragment of β-galactosidase; lacZ fragment
    117..137     +  protein_bind   attB4: mutant version of attB; core recombination site for the Gateway® BP reaction BP Clonase™
    168..186     +  promoter       T7 promoter: promoter for bacteriophage T7 RNA polymerase
    354..374     +  protein_bind   attB1: mutant version of attB; core recombination site for the Gateway® BP reaction BP Clonase™
    384..1370    +  CDS            cavin4a: CVN4A_DANRE - Also known as murca. Experimental evidence at protein level: Swiss-Prot protein existence level 1. Induces rhoa activation and activates nppa transcription and myofibrillar organization through the rho/rock signaling pathway. From Danio rerio (Zebrafish) (Brachydanio rerio).
   1375..1395    -  protein_bind   attB2: mutant version of attB; core recombination site for the Gateway® BP reaction BP Clonase™
   1398..2102    +  CDS            mCherry: mCherry is a basic (constitutively fluorescent) red fluorescent protein published in 2004, derived from Discosoma sp.. It is reported to be a very rapidly-maturing monomer with low acid sensitivity.
   2107..2127    -  protein_bind   attB3: mutant version of attB; core recombination site for the Gateway® BP reaction BP Clonase™
   2131..2151    +  CDS            lacZα (fragment): LacZα fragment of β-galactosidase; lacZ fragment
   2167..2301    -  polyA_signal   SV40 poly(A) signal: SV40 polyadenylation signal
   2324..2407    -  CDS            large T antigen (fragment): large T antigen from SV40 (simian virus 40)
   2466..2484    -  promoter       T3 promoter: promoter for bacteriophage T3 RNA polymerase
   2529..2545    -  protein_bind   lac operator: The lac repressor binds to the lac operator to inhibit transcription in E. coli. This inhibition can be relieved by adding lactose or isopropyl-β-D-thiogalactopyranoside (IPTG). lac repressor encoded by lacI
   2553..2583    -  promoter       lac promoter: promoter for the E. coli lac operon
   2598..2619    -  protein_bind   CAP binding site: CAP binding activates transcription in the presence of cAMP. E. coli catabolite activator protein
   2632..2724    -  CDS            lacI (fragment): lac repressor; lacI; The lac repressor binds to the lac operator to inhibit transcription in E. coli. This inhibition can be relieved by adding lactose or isopropyl-β-D-thiogalactopyranoside (IPTG).
   2907..3495    -  rep_origin     ori: high-copy-number ColE1/pMB1/pBR322/pUC origin of replication
   3666..4526    -  CDS            AmpR: β-lactamase; bla; confers resistance to ampicillin, carbenicillin, and related antibiotics
   4527..4631    -  promoter       AmpR promoter: bla
   4684..17      -  rep_origin     f1 ori (across the origin) (sequence partly withheld): f1 bacteriophage origin of replication; arrow indicates direction of (+) strand synthesis
