[The description below was written by a language model from this plasmid's Addgene catalogue record and pLannotate feature annotations shown in this document.]
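Description:
SITS-Cavin4a-mCherry is a template plasmid for cell-free protein synthesis in Leishmania extract. It was built by Gateway recombination into the SITS-ccdb-mCherry destination backbone, replacing the ccdB counter-selection cassette implied by that backbone's name. It is maintained in E. coli as a high-copy plasmid through a ColE1/pUC-type origin and is selected with ampicillin via the β-lactamase gene and its native promoter. An f1 origin and remnants of a lacZα/lac promoter cloning region (lac operator, CAP site, T3 promoter, lacI and lacZα fragments) are carried over from the parental phagemid-style vector and have no evident role in expression.

The payload is the zebrafish (Danio rerio) cavin4a coding sequence, also known as murca. It is flanked by attB1 and attB2 sites and followed directly by mCherry, giving a C-terminal red fluorescent fusion. A T7 promoter lies upstream, so T7 RNA polymerase can transcribe the fusion in a coupled transcription–translation reaction. The unannotated stretch between the T7 promoter and attB1 presumably holds the translation-initiation leader suggested by the "SITS" name, although the feature table does not label it. Outer attB4 and attB3 sites bracket the whole cassette, consistent with a multisite Gateway design. An SV40 poly(A) signal with a fragment of large T antigen is annotated downstream in the reverse orientation.

According to the record, the plasmid is used to produce fluorescently labelled Cavin4a in vitro. It was deposited with a study of how Cavin4 interacts with Bin1 during T-tubule formation in developing skeletal muscle, where tagged cell-free products of this kind suit protein–protein interaction assays.
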