Addgene plasmid #176022: SITS-Cavin4a-mCherry
Purpose: Leishmania cell free expression of zebrafish Cavin4a-mCherry. Parton lab clone GWU
Depositing lab: Rob Parton. Depositing organization: University of Queensland, Institute for Molecular Bioscience. Publication: Cavin4 interacts with Bin1 to promote T-tubule formation and stability in developing skeletal muscle. Lo HP, Lim YW, Xiong Z, Martel N, Ferguson C, Ariotti N, Giacomotto J, Rae J, Floetenmeyer M, Moradi SV, Gao Y, Tillu VA, Xia D, Wang H, Rahnama S, Nixon SJ, Bastiani M, Day RD, Smith KA, Palpant NJ, Johnston WA, Alexandrov K, Collins BM, Hall TE, Parton RG. J Cell Biol. 2021 Dec 6;220(12). pii: 212693. doi: 10.1083/jcb.201905065. Epub 2021 Oct 11. PubMed 34633413.
Backbone
  Vector backbone: SITS-ccdb-mCherry (Addgene 118753)
  Vector type: Leishmania cell free expression
Growth in bacteria
  Bacterial resistance: Ampicillin, 100 μg/mL
  Growth temperature: 37°C
  Growth strain: DH5alpha
  Copy number: High Copy
Gene/Insert
  Gene/Insert name: Cavin4a
  Species: D. rerio (zebrafish)
  Entrez Gene: cavin4a (a.k.a. Ca, im:689568, im:6895682, mur, murc, murca, zgc:158664)
  Tag / fusion protein: mCherry (C terminal on insert)
Terms and licenses: Academic/Nonprofit Terms; Industry Terms: Not Available to Industry
How to cite: SITS-Cavin4a-mCherry was a gift from Rob Parton (Addgene plasmid # 176022 ; http://n2t.net/addgene:176022 ; RRID:Addgene_176022)
